>Addgene plasmid #27376 | pGMCK-P38-luxAB-DAS+4 | depositor full sequence | sequence record 12918 | Author sequence
TTATACATAGTTGATAATTCACTGGCCGTCGTTTTACAACGTCGTGACTGGGAAAACCCTGGCGTTACCC
AACTTAATCGCCTTGCAGCACATCCCCCTTTCGCCAGCTGGCGTAATAGCGAAGAGGCCCGCACCGATCG
CCCTTCCCAACAGTTGCGCAGCCTGAATGGCGAATGGCGCCTGATGCGGTATTTTCTCCTTACGCATCTG
TGCGGTATTTCACACCGCATATGGGGATTGGTGGCGACGACTCCTGGAGCCCGTCAGTATCGGCGGAATT
CCAGCTGAGCGCCGGTCGCTACCATTACCAGTTGGTCTGGTGTCAAAAATAATAATAACCGGGCAGGCCA
TGTCTGCCCGTATTTCGCGTAAGGAAATCCATTATGTACTATTTAAAAAACACAAACTTTTGGATGTTCG
GTTTATTCTTTTTCTTTTACTTTTTTATCATGGGAGCCTACTTCCCGTTTTTCCCGATTTGGCTACATGA
CATCAACCATATCAGCAAAAGTGATACGGGTATTATTTTTGCCGCTATTTCTCTGTTCTCGCTATTATTC
CAACCGCTGTTTGGTCTGCTTTCTGACAAACTCGGAACTTGTTTATTGCAGCTTATAATGGTTACAAATA
AAGCAATAGCATCACAAATTTCACAAATAAAGCATTTTTTTCACTGCATTCTAGTTGTGGTTTGTCCAAA
CTCATCAATGTATCTTATCATGTCTGGATCCTCTAGAGTCGACCTGCAGGTTTAAACGCGGCCGCACGCG
TTGCGCTCGGTCGTTCGGCTGCGGCGAGCGGTATCAGCTCACTCAAAGGCGGTAATACGGTTATCCACAG
AATCAGGGGATAACGCAGGAAAGAACATGTGAGCAAAAGGCCAGCAAAAGGCCAGGAACCGTAAAAAGGC
CGCGTTGCTGGCGTTTTTCCATAGGCTCCGCCCCCCTGACGAGCATCACAAAAATCGACGCTCAAGTCAG
AGGTGGCGAAACCCGACAGGACTATAAAGATACCAGGCGTTTCCCCCTGGAAGCTCCCTCGTGCGCTCTC
CTGTTCCGACCCTGCCGCTTACCGGATACCTGTCCGCCTTTCTCCCTTCGGGAAGCGTGGCGCTTTCTCA
ATGCTCACGCTGTAGGTATCTCAGTTCGGTGTAGGTCGTTCGCTCCAAGCTGGGCTGTGTGCACGAACCC
CCCGTTCAGCCCGACCGCTGCGCCTTATCCGGTAACTATCGTCTTGAGTCCAACCCGGTAAGACACGACT
TATCGCCACTGGCAGCAGCCACTGGTAACAGGATTAGCAGAGCGAGGTATGTAGGCGGTGCTACAGAGTT
CTTGAAGTGGTGGCCTAACTACGGCTACACTAGAAGGACAGTATTTGGTATCTGCGCTCTGCTGAAGCCA
GTTACCTTCGGAAAAAGAGTTGGTAGCTCTTGATCCGGCAAACAAACCACCGCTGGTAGCGGTGGTTTTT
TTGTTTGCAAGCAGCAGATTACGCGCAGAAAAAAAGGATCTCAAGAAGATCCTTTGATCTTTTCTACGGG
GTCTGACGCTCAGTGGAACTAGTGAGGTCTGCCTCGTGAAGAAGGTGTTGCTGACTCATACCAGGCCTGA
ATCGCCCCATCATCCAGCCAGAAAGTGAGGGAGCCACGGTTGATGAGAGCTTTGTTGTAGGTGGACCAGT
TGGTGATTTTGAACTTTTGCTTTGCCACGGAACGGTCTGCGTTGTCGGGAAGATGCGTGATCTGATCCTT
CAACTCAGCAAAAGTTCGATTTATTCAACAAAGCCGCCGTCCCGTCAAGTCAGCGTAATGCTCTGCCAGT
GTTACAACCAATTAACCAATTCTGATTAGAAAAACTCATCGAGCATCAAATGAAACTGCAATTTATTCAT
ATCAGGATTATCAATACCATATTTTTGAAAAAGCCGTTTCTGTAATGAAGGAGAAAACTCACCGAGGCAG
TTCCATAGGATGGCAAGATCCTGGTATCGGTCTGCGATTCCGACTCGTCCAACATCAATACAACCTATTA
ATTTCCCCTCGTCAAAAATAAGGTTATCAAGTGAGAAATCACCATGAGTGACGACTGAATCCGGTGAGAA
TGGCAAAAGATTATGCATTTCTTTCCAGACTTGTTCAACAGGCCAGCCATTACGCTCGTCATCAAAATCA
CTCGCATCAACCAAACCGTTATTCATTCGTGATTGCGCCTGAGCGAGACGAAATACGCGATCGCTGTTAA
AAGGACAATTACAAACAGGAATCGAATGCAACCGGCGCAGGAACACTGCCAGCGCATCAACAATATTTTC
ACCTGAATCAGGATATTCTTCTAATACCTGGAATGCTGTTTTCCCGGGGATCGCAGTGGTGAGTAACCAT
GCATCATCAGGAGTACGGATAAAATGCTTGATGGTCGGAAGAGGCATAAATTCCGTCAGCCAGTTTAGTC
TGACCATCTCATCTGTAACATCATTGGCAACGCTACCTTTGCCATGTTTCAGAAACAACTCTGGCGCATG
GGGCTTCCCATACAAGCGATAGATTGTCGCACCTGATTGCCCGACATTATCGCGAGCCCATTTATACCCA
TATAAATCAGCATCCATGTTGGAATTTAATCGCGGCCTCGAGCAAGACGTTTCCCGTTGAATATGGCTCA
TAACACCCCTTGTATTACTGTTTATGTAAGCAGACAGTTTTATTGTTCATGATGATATATTTTTATCTTG
TGCAATGTAACATCAGAGATTTTGAGACACAACGTCGCTTTGTTGCTAGCTGGCGGGAACGGCAATGCTC
CTGGCGGCGGCGGGGCTGGTGCCCAGGTCTCCGCACAGAGCGGCGGTGCTGGCGCTCGCGGCCAGGCGTG
GTTCTTCGCGTACTGACAAGAAACCCCCCTCTTTAGGACTCAGTGTCCTTGGGAGGGGGGCTTTTTGCGT
TTCAGGAGGTCTTGGCCAGCTTGGACATCGCCTCAGCGATAGCCTCGTCGCGGGCCTCAGACGCCATCTG
GTACTTCATCGCCATCCTAGGAGTCGTGTGACCGAGACGGGCCATCAGCTCCTTGGTCGTCGCACCTGCC
TGAGCGGCGAACGTAGCGCCGACAGCGCGGAGGTCGTGGATGCGGAGTTCCGGCCGACCGATCTTGGCGT
AGCCACGCTTCAGCGACTTGGTGAACGCGGACTTCGACAGCCGGTTGCCCTGCGTCGTGGTCACCAGGAA
TGCCTCGGGGCCCTTGTTCATCTTCGTACGGTCCTTCATGTGCGCTCGGATCATCTCCGCGACGTGAGGC
GGAACCGTCACAGGACGCTTCGACCGGACGGTCTTGGCGTTGCCAACGACGATCTTGTTCCCCACGCGGG
AAGCGCCACGGCGCACCCGGAGCTTCATCGTCATGCCGTCGTCCACGATGTCCTTGCGGCGAAGCTCGAT
CAGCTCTCCGAACCGGAGGCTCGTCCACGCCAGGATGTATGCCGCGATCCGGTAGTGCTCGAAGATCTCA
GCGGCGACGATGTCCAGCTCCTCAGGCGTCAGCGCCTCTACGTCGCGCTCATCGGCTGCCTTCTGCTCGA
TCCGGCACGGGTTCTCTGCGATCAGCTTGTCCTCGACCGCTGTGTTCATCACCGCCCGGAGGACGTTGTA
GGCATGCCGGCGGGCAGTCGGGTGCTTCCTACCCATCCCGGCCCACCACGCACGCACCAGAGCTGGCGTC
ATCTCTGTGACCGCCACTTCACCTAGCACCGGGTAGATGCGGCGCTCCGCGTGCCCGCTGTACAGATCCC
TGGTGCCGTCTGCGAGGTCGCGCTCCACGAGCCACTTCCGGGTGTACTCCTCCAGCGTGATGGCGCTGGC
GGCTGCCTTCTTCGCCCGGTCCTGTGGAGGGGTCCAGGTCTCCATCTCGATGAGCCGCTTCTCGCCCGCG
AGCCAGGCTTCGGCGTCCATCTTGTTGTCGTAGGTCTGCAGCGCGTAGTACCTCACACCGTCCTGCGGGT
TGACGTATGAGGCTTGGATCCTCCCGCTGCGCTGAGTCTTCAGCGATCCCCATCCGCGACGTGCCAACTA
GGTCTCCTCTCGTCGTGAACAAGGCTACCGGGTTGCAACTCCTGTGCAACTCTCAGGCTTCAACGCGCTT
CTACGACCTGCAATTTCTTTCCACTTAGAGGATGCAGCCGAGAGGGGGTAAAAACCTATCTTGACCGGCC
CATATATGTGGTCGGCAGACACCCATTCTTCCAAACTAGCTACGCGGGTTCGATTCCCGTCGCCCGCTCC
GCTGGTCAGAGGGTGTTTTCGCCCTCTGGCCATTTTTCTTTCCAGGGGTCTGCAACTCTTGTGCGACTCT
TCTGACCTGGGCATACGCGGTTGCAACGCATCCCTGATCTGGCTACTTTCGATGCTGACAAACGAATAGA
GCCCCCCGCCTGCGCGAACAGACGAGGGGCATTCACACCAGATTGGAGCTGGTGCAGTGAAGAGAATAGA
CCGGGACAAGGTTGCACCGGGAGTTGCAGCGGTCGGAACCCTCGCCGTCGGCGGGCTGGCGTTCGCCCTG
TCGTTCACGGCTCTAGCTGATCACCGCGGCCATGATGGCCGGACAAACAACAGATAAAACGAAAGGCCCA
GTCTTTCGACTGAGCCTTTCGTTTTATTTGATGCCTGGCAGTCGATCGTACGCTAGTTAACTACGTCGAC
ATCGATTTAATTAATATGCATCAATTGATTTAAATACTAGTGTTAACTATTTAATTGGGGACCCTAGAGG
TCCCCTTTTTTATTTTAAAAATTTTTTCNAAGGGGACCTCTAGGGTCCCCAGCTGGCTAGCGAGTCATGA
GGTNACCATGTTCTTTCCTGCGTTATCCCCTGATTCTGTGGATAACCGTATTACCGCCTTTGAGTGAGCT
GATACCAGCGGATAACAATTTCACACAGGAAACAGCTATGACCATGATTACGCCAAGCTATCAACTTTGT
ATAGAAAAGTTGAATTCAAGTTTGTACAAAAAAGCAGGCTTATTGGATCACGCCGCGAGCGTGTCGGTGT
TCGAAGACCTGGGAATCCAGCAGGCGCCCAACAGCACCGTCTGCTCCGTCTTCTCCAGAAAGGCGACTAC
GCGGTCCTCCTCGTCGGTGGGTACGCAGCCGAATGCCCGCGGGTCGCCCACCCGCACCAGTTGCAGCGTG
ACATCGGCTCGATTGCTTCGGTGGAAGTCCAGCAGTTGGGCCAGATCCGCGAGGGCCCCCCGTGAACATC
GTCGTGGTAACCAGCGTGTCGGCTTTGGCTGTGGCCGTGGTGCATTCGGTGGCGTTTGCGATCAAGGGGC
GTCACGGCGAGGACCTGGTCGACCGCTGGAACCGTGAGGGCATCGGTGCACACCGCGGGATCAGACCGTC
GACGAACCATTTGAATCCGACCGGTACCTCAACGAGTTGACGGCCGATCACGTCCAGGTTATGTTCGATG
ACGATCACCGTATTGCCCTTGTCGACCAGGCCGTTGATCCGACCCAGCTTTCTTGTACAAAGTGGTTAAT
TAACAGGATCCCAAATAAGGAAATGTTATGAAATTTGGAAACTTCCTTCTCACTTATCAGCCACCTGAGC
TATCTCAGACCGAAGTGATGAAGCGATTGGTTAATCTGGGCAAAGCGTCTGAAGGTTGTGGCTTCGACAC
CGTTTGGTTGCTAGAGCACCACTTCACTGAATTTGGGTTGTTAGGGAATCCTTATGTTGCTGCCGCACAC
CTATTAGGTGCGACAGAAACGCTCAACGTTGGCACTGCAGCTATCGTATTGCCGACTGCCCATCCGGTTC
GACAAGCAGAAGACGTAAACCTACTGGATCAAATGTCAAAAGGACGATTCCGTTTTGGTATTTGTCGCGG
TTTGTACGATAAAGATTTTCGTGTCTTTGGTACAGACATGGATAACAGCCGAGCCTTAATGGACTGTTGG
TATGACTTGATGAAAGAAGGCTTCAATGAAGGCTATATCGCGGCGGATAACGAACATATTAAGTTCCCGA
AAATCCAACTGAATCCATCGGCTTACACACAAGGTGGTGCTCCTGTTTATGTCGTCGCGGAGTCAGCATC
AACGACAGAATGGGCTGCAGAGCGTGGCCTACCAATGATTCTAAGCTGGATCATCAACACTCACGAGAAG
AAAGCGCAGCTTGATCTTTACAACGAAGTCGCGACTGAACATGGCTACGATGTGACTAAGATTGACCACT
GTTTGTCTTACATCACCTCCGTCGATCATGACTCAAATAGAGCCAAAGATATTTGCCGCAACTTCTTGGG
CCATTGGTACGACTCATACGTGAATGCCACCAAGATTTTTGACGACTCTGACCAAACAAAAGGTTACGAC
TTCAATAAAGGTCAATGGCGTGATTTTGTGTTGAAAGGCCACAAAGACACCAATCGCCGAATTGATTACA
GCTACGAAATCAACCCAGTAGGGACGCCTGAAGAGTGTATCGCGATTATCCAGCAAGATATTGATGCGAC
GGGTATTGACAATATTTGTTGTGGTTTTGAAGCAAACGGTTCTGAAGAAGAAATTATCGCATCTATGAAG
CTATTCCAGTCTGATGTGATGCCATATCTCAAAGAAAAACAGTAATTAATATTTTCTAAAAGGAAAGAGA
CATGAAATTTGGATTATTCTTCCTCAATTTTATGAATTCAAAGCGTTCTTCTGATCAAGTCATCGAAGAA
ATGTTAGATACCGCACATTACGTAGATCAGTTGAAGTTTGACACGTTGGCTGTTTACGAAAACCATTTCT
CGAACAATGGTGTGGTTGGTGCCCCACTAACAGTGGCTGGTTTTTTACTTGGTATGACAAAGAACGCCAA
AGTGGCTTCGTTGAATCACGTCATTACCACGCATCATCCAGTACGTGTGGCGGAAGAAGCGTGTCTACTT
GACCAAATGAGTGAAGGCCGTTTTGCCTTTGGCTTTAGTGATTGTGAAAAGAGTGCAGATATGCGCTTCT
TTAATCGACCAACGGATTCTCAGTTTCAGTTGTTCAGTGAGTGTCACAAGATCATCAATGATGCATTCAC
TACTGGGTACTGCCATCCAAACAATGATTTTTATAGTTTTCCTAAAATCTCCGTTAACCCACACGCGTTC
ACTGAAGGCGGTCCTGCGCAATTTGTGAATGCGACGAGCAAAGAAGTGGTTGAATGGGCGGCTAAGTTAG
GGCTTCCACTCGTGTTTAGATGGGACGACTCAAACGCTCAAAGAAAAGAATACGCCGGTTTGTACCACGA
AGTTGCTCAGGCACATGGTGTCGATGTTAGTCAGGTTCGACACAAGCTGACGCTGCTGGTCAACCAAAAT
GTAGATGGTGAAGCAGCAAGGGCAGAAGCTCGCGTGTATTTGGAAGAGTTTGTCCGTGAATCTTACTCAA
ATACCGACTTTGAGCAAAAAATGGGAGAGCTGTTGTCAGAAAATGCCATCGGTACTTATGAAGAAAGTAC
TCAGGCAGCGCGAGTTGCGATTGAGTGTTGTGGTGCCGCGGACCTATTGATGTCTTTTGAGTCGATGGAA
GATAAAGCGCAGCAAAGAGCGGTTATCGATGTGGTAAACGCCAACATCGTCAAATACCACTCGGCCGCCA
ACGACGAGAACTACTCCGAGAACTACGCGGACGCCAGCTAATAACTAGTCGTTTAACTGATGCTGAAGGG
GCAGCGATGCCCCTTATATCACCATTCTTTTCGCCGATAGCGCTAACTAATAGAGGCATTTATATGGACG
TACTTTCAGCGGTTAAGCAGGAAAACATCGCAGCGAGCACAGAAATCGATGACTTGATTTTCATGGGAAC
TCCTCAGCAATGGTCATTGCAGGAACAAAAACAGCTGAAGCTCTGATTTAAATGGATCCCCCGGGCTGCA
GGAATTCGATATCAAGCTTCAACTTTA
Features (pLannotate 1.2.2; 22 found; start..end, strand, type, name):
     17..174     +  CDS            lacZα (fragment): LacZα fragment of β-galactosidase; lacZ fragment
    180..234     -  misc_feature   bom (fragment): basis of mobility region from pBR322
    228..332     +  CDS            lacZ (fragment): β-galactosidase; lacZ
    384..596     +  CDS            lacY (fragment): LACY_ECOLI - Experimental evidence at protein level: Swiss-Prot protein existence level 1. Responsible for transport of beta-galactosides into the cell, with the concomitant import of a proton (symport system). Can transport lactose, melibiose, lactulose or the analog methyl-1-thio-beta,D- galactopyranoside (TMG), but not sucrose or fructose (PubMed:1848449, PubMed:18177889, PubMed:22106930). The substrate specificity is directed toward the galactopyranosyl moiety of the substrate (PubMed:22106930). From Escherichia coli (strain K12).
    596..730     +  polyA_signal   SV40 poly(A) signal: SV40 polyadenylation signal
    926..1514    -  rep_origin     ori: high-copy-number ColE1/pMB1/pBR322/pUC origin of replication
   1562..1705    -  CDS            TRA2_ECOLX (fragment): Protein predicted: Swiss-Prot protein existence level 4. Required for transposition of transposon Tn903. From Escherichia coli.
   1846..2661    -  CDS            KanR: aminoglycoside phosphotransferase; aph(3')-Ia; confers resistance to kanamycin in bacteria or G418 (Geneticin®) in eukaryotes
   2779..2883    +  CDS            32 (fragment): VG32_BPML5 - Protein predicted: Swiss-Prot protein existence level 4. From Mycobacterium phage L5 (Mycobacteriophage L5).
   2945..4057    -  CDS            33: VINT_BPML5 - Also known as int. Protein inferred from homology: Swiss-Prot protein existence level 3. Integrase is necessary for integration of the phage into the host genome by site-specific recombination. From Mycobacterium phage L5 (Mycobacteriophage L5).
   4470..4571    +  CDS            34.1 (fragment): VG341_BPMD2 - Protein predicted: Swiss-Prot protein existence level 4. Putative excisionase. From Mycobacterium phage D29 (Mycobacteriophage D29).
   4604..4650    -  terminator     rrnB T1 terminator: transcription terminator T1 from the E. coli rrnB gene
   4837..4902    +  rep_origin     RSF ori (fragment): Plasmids containing the RSF 1030 origin of replication can be propagated in E. coli cells that contain additional plasmids with compatible origins.
   4962..4982    +  protein_bind   attB4: mutant version of attB; core recombination site for the Gateway® BP reaction BP Clonase™
   4987..5007    +  protein_bind   attB1: mutant version of attB; core recombination site for the Gateway® BP reaction BP Clonase™
   5382..5477    -  CDS            celB (fragment): PGM_KOMXY - Protein inferred from homology: Swiss-Prot protein existence level 3. This enzyme participates in both the breakdown and synthesis of glucose. From Komagataeibacter xylinus (Gluconacetobacter xylinus).
   5502..5526    -  protein_bind   attB2: mutant version of attB; recombination site for the Gateway® BP reaction BP Clonase™
   5558..6622    +  CDS            luxA: LUXA_VIBHA - Experimental evidence at protein level: Swiss-Prot protein existence level 1. Light-emitting reaction in luminous bacteria. From Vibrio harveyi (Beneckea harveyi).
   6652..7623    +  CDS            luxB: LUXB_VIBHA - Experimental evidence at protein level: Swiss-Prot protein existence level 1. Light-emitting reaction in luminous bacteria. The specific role of the beta subunit is unknown, but it is absolutely required for bioluminescence activity. From Vibrio harveyi (Beneckea harveyi).
   7764..7877    +  CDS            luxE (fragment): LUXE_VIBHA - Protein inferred from homology: Swiss-Prot protein existence level 3. Acyl-protein synthetase activates tetradecanoic acid. It is a component of the fatty acid reductase complex responsible for converting tetradecanoic acid to the aldehyde which serves as substrate in the luciferase-catalyzed reaction. From Vibrio harveyi (Beneckea harveyi).
   7893..7929    +  misc_feature   MCS (fragment): pBluescript multiple cloning site
   7930..13      -  protein_bind   attB3 (across the origin): mutant version of attB; core recombination site for the Gateway® BP reaction BP Clonase™
