[The description below was written by a language model from this plasmid's Addgene catalogue record and pLannotate feature annotations shown in this document.]
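Description:
pGMCK-P38-luxAB-DAS+4 is a 7.9 kb bacterial expression plasmid assembled by Gateway cloning in the pDE43-MCK destination backbone. The associated publication concerns tetracycline repressors for gene silencing in mycobacteria. It replicates in E. coli from a high-copy ColE1/pUC-type origin and is selected with kanamycin through the aph(3')-Ia gene. No mycobacterial plasmid origin is annotated. Instead the backbone carries the mycobacteriophage L5 integrase gene with flanking phage sequence, the arrangement used for site-specific, single-copy integration into a mycobacterial chromosome. The phage attachment site itself is not separately annotated. An rrnB T1 terminator lies between this integration module and the cloning region.

The payload sits among the attB4, attB1, attB2 and attB3 sites left by a multi-fragment Gateway assembly. The segment between attB1 and attB2 is about 500 bp and carries no recognised promoter annotation. From the plasmid name it presumably holds the P38 promoter, but the record does not describe that element. Downstream are the Vibrio harveyi luxA and luxB genes, which encode the alpha and beta subunits of bacterial luciferase, followed by a short luxE fragment that appears to be residual operon sequence. The insert name "luxBct6" and the "DAS+4" in the plasmid name point to a C-terminal DAS+4 tag on LuxB, an ssrA-derived tag used for controlled proteolysis. This tag is not annotated in the feature table and its details are not stated. The fatty acid reductase genes are absent, so light output would require added aldehyde substrate.

The lacZ, lacY, SV40 poly(A), RSF ori and celB hits are short fragments and are probably vestigial or spurious. Repository sequencing found small insertions and mismatches near the 3' end of the insert, which the depositor considers functionally unimportant. The construct most plausibly serves as a luciferase reporter of expression or protein stability in mycobacteria.
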