Addgene plasmid #27376: pGMCK-P38-luxAB-DAS+4
Depositing lab: Dirk Schnappinger. Depositing organization: Cornell University. Publication: Improved tetracycline repressors for gene silencing in mycobacteria. Klotzsche M, Ehrt S, Schnappinger D. Nucleic Acids Res. 2009 Apr;37(6):1778-88. doi: 10.1093/nar/gkp015. Epub 2009 Jan 27. PubMed 19174563.
Backbone
  Vector backbone: pDE43-MCK
  Backbone manufacturer: N/A
  Backbone size w/o insert (bp): 4990
  Vector type: Bacterial Expression ; Gateway Destination Vector
Growth in bacteria
  Bacterial resistance: Kanamycin, 50 μg/mL
  Growth temperature: 37°C
  Growth strain: DH5alpha
  Growth instructions: MACH 1, 37C
  Copy number: Unknown
Gene/Insert
  Gene/Insert name: luxA, luxBct6
  Insert size (bp): 2947
  Mutation: N/A
  Cloning method: Gateway Cloning
  Sequencing primers: 5′ N/A; 3′ N/A
Terms and licenses: Academic/Nonprofit Terms; Industry Terms: Not Available to Industry
Depositor comments: Note that Addgene's sequencing results found a single nucleotide insert between bp# 7734/7735, single nucleotide mismatches at bp# 7796 and 7876 and a 16 nucleotide insert between bp# 7877 & 7878 when compared to the full sequence provided by the depositing laboratory. The depositing scientist states that the insertions/mismatches are in regions that are of no functional importance.
How to cite: pGMCK-P38-luxAB-DAS+4 was a gift from Dirk Schnappinger (Addgene plasmid # 27376 ; http://n2t.net/addgene:27376 ; RRID:Addgene_27376)
