>Addgene plasmid #27376 | pGMCK-P38-luxAB-DAS+4 | addgene partial sequence | sequence record 33731 | 27376 with M13F20 (5' TGTAAAACGACGGCCAGT 3')
CTTGATATCGAATTCCTGCAGCCCGGGGGATCCATTTAAATCAGAGCTTTCGCGAGCTCGAGATCCGGCT
GTTTTTGTTCCTGCAATGACCATTGCTGAGGAGTTCCCATGAAAATCAAGTCATCGATTTCTGTGCTCGC
TGCGATATTTTCCTGCTTAACCGCTGAAAGTACGTCCATATAAATGCCTCTATTAGTTAGCGCTATCGCG
CGAAAAGAATGGTGATATAAGGGGCATCGCTGCCCCTTCAGCATCAGTTAAACGACTAGTTATTAGCTGG
CGTCCGCGTAGTTCTCGGAGTAGTTCTCGTCGTTGGCGGCCGAGTGGTATTTGACGATGTTGGCGTTTAC
CACATCGATAACCGCTCTTTGCTGCGCTTTATCTTCCATCGACTCAAAAGACATCAATAGGTCCGCGGCA
CCACAACACTCAATCGCAACTCGCGCTGCCTGAGTACTTTCTTCATAAGTACCGATGGCATTTTCTGACA
ACAGCTCTCCCATTTTTTGCTCAAAGTCGGTATTTGAGTAAGATTCACGGACAAACTCTTCCAAATACAC
GCGAGCTTCTGCCCTTGCTGCTTCACCATCTACATTTTGGTTGACCAGCAGCGTCAGCTTGTGTCGAACC
TGACTAACATCGACACCATGTGCCTGAGCAACTTCGTGGTACAAACCGGCGTATTCTTTTCTTTGAGCGT
TTGAGTCGTCCCATCTAAACACGAGTGGAAGCCCTAACTTAGCCGCCCATTCAACCACTTCTTTGCTCGT
CGCATTCACAAATTGCGCAGGACCGCCTTCAGTGAACGCGTGTGGGTTAACGGAGATTTTAGGAAAACTA
TAAAAATCATTGTTTGGATGGCAGTACCCAGTAGTGAATGCATCATTGATGATCTTGTGACACTCACTGA
ACAAC
